>Addgene plasmid #83521 | pTCW010 | depositor full sequence | sequence record 159453 | Full Sequence
TCGCGCGTTTCGGTGATGACGGTGAAAACCTCTGACACATGCAGCTCCCGGAGACGGTCACAGCTTGTCT
GTAAGCGGATGCCGGGAGCAGACAAGCCCGTCAGGGCGCGTCAGCGCGTGTTGGCGGGTGTCGGGGCTGG
CTTAACTATGCGGCATCAGAGCAGATTGTACTGAGAGTGCACCATAAATTCCCGTTTTAAGAGCTTGGTG
AGCGCTAGGAGTCACTGCCAGGTATCGTTTGAACACGGCATTAGTCAGGGAAGTCATAACACAGTCCTTT
CCCGCAATTTTCTTTTTCTATTACTCTTGGCCTCCTCTAGTACACTCTATATTTTTTTATGCCTCGGTAA
TGATTTTCATTTTTTTTTTTCCCCTAGCGGATGACTCTTTTTTTTTCTTAGCGATTGGCATTATCACATA
ATGAATTATACATTATATAAAGTAATGTGATTTCTTCGAAGAATATACTAAAAAATGAGCAGGCAAGATA
AACGAAGGCAAAGATGACAGAGCAGAAAGCCCTAGTAAAGCGTATTACAAATGAAACCAAGATTCAGATT
GCGATCTCTTTAAAGGGTGGTCCCCTAGCGATAGAGCACTCGATCTTCCCAGAAAAAGAGGCAGAAGCAG
TAGCAGAACAGGCCACACAATCGCAAGTGATTAACGTCCACACAGGTATAGGGTTTCTGGACCATATGAT
ACATGCTCTGGCCAAGCATTCCGGCTGGTCGCTAATCGTTGAGTGCATTGGTGACTTACACATAGACGAC
CATCACACCACTGAAGACTGCGGGATTGCTCTCGGTCAAGCTTTTAAAGAGGCCCTACTGGCGCGTGGAG
TAAAAAGGTTTGGATCAGGATTTGCGCCTTTGGATGAGGCACTTTCCAGAGCGGTGGTAGATCTTTCGAA
CAGGCCGTACGCAGTTGTCGAACTTGGTTTGCAAAGGGAGAAAGTAGGAGATCTCTCTTGCGAGATGATC
CCGCATTTTCTTGAAAGCTTTGCAGAGGCTAGCAGAATTACCCTCCACGTTGATTGTCTGCGAGGCAAGA
ATGATCATCACCGTAGTGAGAGTGCGTTCAAGGCTCTTGCGGTTGCCATAAGAGAAGCCACCTCGCCCAA
TGGTACCAACGATGTTCCCTCCACCAAAGGTGTTCTTATGTAGTGACACCGATTATTTAAAGCTGCAGCA
TACGATATATATACATGTGTATATATGTATACCTATGAATGTCAGTAAGTATGTATACGAACAGTATGAT
ACTGAAGATGACAAGGTAATGCATCATTCTATACGTGTCATTCTGAACGAGGCGCGCTTTCCTTTTTTCT
TTTTGCTTTTTCTTTTTTTTTCTCTTGAACTCGACGGATCTATGCGGTGTGAAATACCGCACAGATGCGT
AAGGAGAAAATACCGCATCAGGAAATTGTAAACGTTAATATTTTGTTAAAATTCGCGTTAAATTTTTGTT
AAATCAGCTCATTTTTTAACCAATAGGCCGAAATCGGCAAAATCCCTTATAAATCAAAAGAATAGACCGA
GATAGGGT
[37 nt withheld, positions 1549-1585]
AAAGAACGTGGACTCCAACGTCAAAGG
[49 nt withheld, positions 1613-1661]
T
[91 nt withheld, positions 1663-1753]
G
[124 nt withheld, positions 1755-1878]
CGCGCCATTCGCCATTCAGGCTGCGCAACTGTTGGGAAGGGCGATCGGTGCGGGCCTCTTCGCTATTACG
CCAGCTGGCGAAAGGGGGATGTGCTGCAAGGCGATTAAGTTGGGTAACGCCAGGGTTTTCCCAGTCACGA
CGTTGTAAAACGACGGCCAGTGAGCGCGCGTAATACGACTCACTATAGGGCGAATTGGGTACCGGGCCCC
CCCTCGAGTTGCCGCGTGGAGACATCTGTCCAATTTGCCCCTGGCTCTCTGTAAATACCCATATATGAAC
GTTATATATATTGTATATTAATGGCGTATATGTGCCCATGGGAAGTCATAGTAATAGATCTAGGCACGTG
GCTGCAGTGACTCCGCGCAGGGCTGTACCGCCAAGGTAGATAAGAGAGCGGAGCACGTGGGAAAAGAGAG
ATACGGTATGTTACAACAGTCAAAGTAATGAACTTTCGCCCACGTGCGTACATCATTTACTATCTCAGGC
CGCTGCGTTTGGAACTTTACGGCGTTGTAGTTGTAATTGCCATAACTGCCATGCATTTATGTATATATAT
TTTCGTACGTAATGAACATGGTTATGTTATATATTGTTTGCAATCAGAGAGAAGTTGAAGAGGAGAAAAA
AAAAAAGAGAGAGCCGTACCGCAATAAAATGGACCCTTGTCGGTCACGTGAGCAAAAATACTATTGCCGC
CGACGGCCGTAGATAATAACAAAGGAATAAAAAAAAAAAAGCGGTAACTCGCGGAAGCATTGCCGATGCT
TACCGAGATTTGCCGCGGATAACCGAACCATCATTGGGGTAGGAAACATTATAAATATTTGATATATATA
AAGGAAAAAGCTTGATTTGGTCTTGTAATATCCCAGTGTAAACATAAAAATACACACATACCACAATTAC
ACTCTCTCATCGACTCAGAATTCATGAAATTCATTTCTACCTTTCTCACTTTTATTTTAGCGGCCGTTTC
TGTCACTGCTAGTTCCGATGAAGATATCGCTCAGGTGCCAGCCGAGGCCATTATTGGATACTTGGATTTC
GGAGGTGATCATGACATAGCTTTTTTACCATTCAGTAACGCTACCGCCAGTGGGCTATTGTTTATCAACA
CCACTATTGCTGAGGCGGCTGAAAAAGAGCAAAACACCACTTTGGCGAAAAGAGAGGCTGTTGCCGACGC
TTGGCACTGGTTAAATTTGAGACCAGGCCAACCAATGTACAAGAGAGAGGCCAACGCTGATGCTTGGCAC
TGGTTGCAACTCAAGCCAGGCCAACCAATGTACTGAAAAATGACCCTAAACTACTTCTAAACCCTCTCGA
TTTCTTTCACGTTCATACAACACCTAGTTTTATTTATTTTCTTTTCAATCTGAGTAGTTGAGTTTTCGAT
CACTCACATAGAACTATTTTTTGCCATTTAAATAAAGTATTCTCTCAAATGATGCGATACTATAATACTC
TTTGCCATATATTACATTCATTCATAAATAGGCTATGTTTCTATATCCGTTTCCGATTCTGTCTGCAAGC
AAGGTTCCCTATCATTACCGGATTGTTCACTATGGTTGGAGCTCTGGATCCACTAGTTCTAGAGCGGCCG
CCACCGCGGTGGAGCTCCAGCTTTTGTTCCCTTTAGTGAGGGTTAATTGCGCGCTTGGCGTAATCATGGT
CATAGCTGTTTCCTGTGTGAAATTGTTATCCGCTCACAATTCCACACAACATAGGAGCCGGAAGCATAAA
GTGTAAAGCCTGGGGTGCCTAATGAGTGAGGTAACTCACATTAATTGCGTTGCGCTCACTGCCCGCTTTC
CAGTCGGGAAACCTGTCGTGCCAGCTGCATTAATGAATCGGCCAACGCGCGGGGAGAGGCGGTTTGCGTA
TTGGGCGCTCTTCCGCTTCCTCGCTCACTGACTCGCTGCGCTCGGTCGTTCGGCTGCGGCGAGCGGTATC
AGCTCACTCAAAGGCGGTAATACGGTTATCCACAGAATCAGGGGATAACGCAGGAAAGAACATGTGAGCA
AAAGGCCAGCAAAAGGCCAGGAACCGTAAAAAGGCCGCGTTGCTGGCGTTTTTCCATAGGCTCCGCCCCC
CTGACGAGCATCACAAAAATCGACGCTCAAGTCAGAGGTGGCGAAACCCGACAGGACTATAAAGATACCA
GGCGTTTCCCCCTGGAAGCTCCCTCGTGCGCTCTCCTGTTCCGACCCTGCCGCTTACCGGATACCTGTCC
GCCTTTCTCCCTTCGGGAAGCGTGGCGCTTTCTCATAGCTCACGCTGTAGGTATCTCAGTTCGGTGTAGG
TCGTTCGCTCCAAGCTGGGCTGTGTGCACGAACCCCCCGTTCAGCCCGACCGCTGCGCCTTATCCGGTAA
CTATCGTCTTGAGTCCAACCCGGTAAGACACGACTTATCGCCACTGGCAGCAGCCACTGGTAACAGGATT
AGCAGAGCGAGGTATGTAGGCGGTGCTACAGAGTTCTTGAAGTGGTGGCCTAACTACGGCTACACTAGAA
GGACAGTATTTGGTATCTGCGCTCTGCTGAAGCCAGTTACCTTCGGAAAAAGAGTTGGTAGCTCTTGATC
CGGCAAACAAACCACCGCTGGTAGCGGTGGTTTTTTTGTTTGCAAGCAGCAGATTACGCGCAGAAAAAAA
GGATCTCAAGAAGATCCTTTGATCTTTTCTACGGGGTCTGACGCTCAGTGGAACGAAAACTCACGTTAAG
GGATTTTGGTCATGAGATTATCAAAAAGGATCTTCACCTAGATCCTTTTAAATTAAAAATGAAGTTTTAA
ATCAATCTAAAGTATATATGAGTAAACTTGGTCTGACAGTTACCAATGCTTAATCAGTGAGGCACCTATC
TCAGCGATCTGTCTATTTCGTTCATCCATAGTTGCCTGACTCCCCGTCGTGTAGATAACTACGATACGGG
AGGGCTTACCATCTGGCCCCAGTGCTGCAATGATACCGCGAGACCCACGCTCACCGGCTCCAGATTTATC
AGCAATAAACCAGCCAGCCGGAAGGGCCGAGCGCAGAAGTGGTCCTGCAACTTTATCCGCCTCCATCCAG
TCTATTAATTGTTGCCGGGAAGCTAGAGTAAGTAGTTCGCCAGTTAATAGTTTGCGCAACGTTGTTGCCA
TTGCTACAGGCATCGTGGTGTCACGCTCGTCGTTTGGTATGGCTTCATTCAGCTCCGGTTCCCAACGATC
AAGGCGAGTTACATGATCCCCCATGTTGTGCAAAAAAGCGGTTAGCTCCTTCGGTCCTCCGATCGTTGTC
AGAAGTAAGTTGGCCGCAGTGTTATCACTCATGGTTATGGCAGCACTGCATAATTCTCTTACTGTCATGC
CATCCGTAAGATGCTTTTCTGTGACTGGTGAGTACTCAACCAAGTCATTCTGAGAATAGTGTATGCGGCG
ACCGAGTTGCTCTTGCCCGGCGTCAATACGGGATAATACCGCGCCACATAGCAGAACTTTAAAAGTGCTC
ATCATTGGAAAACGTTCTTCGGGGCGAAAACTCTCAAGGATCTTACCGCTGTTGAGATCCAGTTCGATGT
AACCCACTCGTGCACCCAACTGATCTTCAGCATCTTTTACTTTCACCAGCGTTTCTGGGTGAGCAAAAAC
AGGAAGGCAAAATGCCGCAAAAAAGGGAATAAGGGCGACACGGAAATGTTGAATACTCATACTCTTCCTT
TTTCAATATTATTGAAGCATTTATCAGGGTTATTGTCTCATGAGCGGATACATATTTGAATGTATTTAGA
AAAATAAACAAATAGGGGTTCCGCGCACATTTCCCCGAAAAGTGCCACCTGGGTCCTTTTCATCACGTGC
TATAAAAATAATTATAATTTAAATTTTTTAATATAAATATATAAATTAAAAATAGAAAGTAAAAAAAGAA
ATTAAAGAAAAAATAGTTTTTGTTTTCCGAAGATGTAAAAGACTCTAGGGGGATCGCCAACAAATACTAC
CTTTTATCTTGCTCTTCCTGCTCTCAGGTATTAATGCCGAATTGTTTCATCTTGTCTGTGTAGAAGACCA
CACACGAAAATCCTGTGATTTTACATTTTACTTATCGTTAATCGAATGTATATCTATTTAATCTGCTTTT
CTTGTCTAATAAATATATATGTAAAGTACGCTTTTTGTTGAAATTTTTTAAACCTTTGTTTATTTTTTTT
TCTTCATTCCGTAACTCTTCTACCTTCTTTATTTACTTTCTAAAATCCAAATACAAAACATAAAAATAAA
TAAACACAGAGTAAATTCCCAAATTATTCCATCATTAAAAGATACGAGGCGCGTGTAAGTTACAGGCAAG
CGATCCGTCCTAAGAAACCATTATTATCATGACATTAACCTATAAAAATAGGCGTATCACGAGGCCCTTT
CGTC
Features (pLannotate 1.2.2; 23 found; start..end, strand, type, name):
    137..186     +  misc_feature   bom (fragment): basis of mobility region from pBR322
    187..267     -  CDS            MRM1 (fragment): MRM1_YEAST - Also known as PET56 From Saccharomyces cerevisiae (strain ATCC 204508 / S288c) (Baker's yeast).
    317..503     +  promoter       HIS3 promoter: S. cerevisiae HIS3
    504..1163    +  CDS            HIS3: imidazoleglycerol-phosphate dehydratase, required for histidine biosynthesis; S. cerevisiae HIS3; yeast auxotrophic marker
   1371..1422    +  misc_feature   bom (fragment): basis of mobility region from pBR322
   1423..1878    -  rep_origin     f1 ori (sequence partly withheld): f1 bacteriophage origin of replication; arrow indicates direction of (+) strand synthesis
   1886..2041    -  CDS            lacZα (fragment): LacZα fragment of β-galactosidase; lacZ fragment
   2049..2067    +  promoter       T7 promoter: promoter for bacteriophage T7 RNA polymerase
   2076..2096    -  misc_feature   MCS (fragment): pBluescript multiple cloning site
   2099..2197    -  CDS            SPL2 (fragment): SPL2_YEAST - Experimental evidence at protein level: Swiss-Prot protein existence level 1. Putative cyclin-dependent kinase (CDK) inhibitor necessary and sufficient for PHO pathway-dependent down-regulation of low- affinity phosphate transport. From Saccharomyces cerevisiae (strain ATCC 204508 / S288c) (Baker's yeast).
   2812..3108    +  CDS            MF(ALPHA)2 (fragment): MFAL2_YEAST - Also known as MF-ALPHA-2, MFAL2. Experimental evidence at protein level: Swiss-Prot protein existence level 1. The active factor is excreted into the culture medium by haploid cells of the alpha mating type and acts on cells of the opposite mating type (type A). It mediates the conjugation process between the two types by inhibiting the initiation of DNA synthesis in type a cells and synchronizing them with type alpha. From Saccharomyces cerevisiae (strain ATCC 204508 / S288c) (Baker's yeast).
   3384..3464    -  CDS            LIF1 (fragment): LIF1_YEAST - Experimental evidence at protein level: Swiss-Prot protein existence level 1. Stabilizes DNL4. Involved in non-homologous repair of DNA double-strand breaks. From Saccharomyces cerevisiae (strain ATCC 204508 / S288c) (Baker's yeast).
   3464..3505    -  misc_feature   MCS (fragment): pBluescript multiple cloning site
   3518..3536    -  promoter       T3 promoter: promoter for bacteriophage T3 RNA polymerase
   3581..3597    -  protein_bind   lac operator: The lac repressor binds to the lac operator to inhibit transcription in E. coli. This inhibition can be relieved by adding lactose or isopropyl-β-D-thiogalactopyranoside (IPTG). lac repressor encoded by lacI
   3605..3635    -  promoter       lac promoter: promoter for the E. coli lac operon
   3650..3671    -  protein_bind   CAP binding site: CAP binding activates transcription in the presence of cAMP. E. coli catabolite activator protein
   3684..3776    -  CDS            lacI (fragment): lac repressor; lacI; The lac repressor binds to the lac operator to inhibit transcription in E. coli. This inhibition can be relieved by adding lactose or isopropyl-β-D-thiogalactopyranoside (IPTG).
   3959..4547    -  rep_origin     ori: high-copy-number ColE1/pMB1/pBR322/pUC origin of replication
   4718..5578    -  CDS            AmpR: β-lactamase; bla; confers resistance to ampicillin, carbenicillin, and related antibiotics
   5579..5683    -  promoter       AmpR promoter: bla
   5720..6223    +  misc_feature   CEN/ARS: S. cerevisiae CEN6 centromere fused to an autonomously replicating sequence
   6292..35      +  CDS            rop (fragment) (across the origin): Rop protein, which maintains plasmids at low copy number; rop
