>Addgene plasmid #83521 | pTCW010 | depositor full sequence | sequence record 168929 | pTCW010 sequence 6293 bps
TCGCGCGTTTCGGTGATGACGGTGAAAACCTCTGACACATGCAGCTCCCGGAGACGGTCACAGCTTGTCT
GTAAGCGGATGCCGGGAGCAGACAAGCCCGTCAGGGCGCGTCAGCGCGTGTTGGCGGGTGTCGGGGCTGG
CTTAACTATGCGGCATCAGAGCAGATTGTACTGAGAGTGCACCATAAATTCCCGTTTTAAGAGCTTGGTG
AGCGCTAGGAGTCACTGCCAGGTATCGTTTGAACACGGCATTAGTCAGGGAAGTCATAACACAGTCCTTT
CCCGCAATTTTCTTTTTCTATTACTCTTGGCCTCCTCTAGTACACTCTATATTTTTTTATGCCTCGGTAA
TGATTTTCATTTTTTTTTTTCCCCTAGCGGATGACTCTTTTTTTTTCTTAGCGATTGGCATTATCACATA
ATGAATTATACATTATATAAAGTAATGTGATTTCTTCGAAGAATATACTAAAAAATGAGCAGGCAAGATA
AACGAAGGCAAAGATGACAGAGCAGAAAGCCCTAGTAAAGCGTATTACAAATGAAACCAAGATTCAGATT
GCGATCTCTTTAAAGGGTGGTCCCCTAGCGATAGAGCACTCGATCTTCCCAGAAAAAGAGGCAGAAGCAG
TAGCAGAACAGGCCACACAATCGCAAGTGATTAACGTCCACACAGGTATAGGGTTTCTGGACCATATGAT
ACATGCTCTGGCCAAGCATTCCGGCTGGTCGCTAATCGTTGAGTGCATTGGTGACTTACACATAGACGAC
CATCACACCACTGAAGACTGCGGGATTGCTCTCGGTCAAGCTTTTAAAGAGGCCCTACTGGCGCGTGGAG
TAAAAAGGTTTGGATCAGGATTTGCGCCTTTGGATGAGGCACTTTCCAGAGCGGTGGTAGATCTTTCGAA
CAGGCCGTACGCAGTTGTCGAACTTGGTTTGCAAAGGGAGAAAGTAGGAGATCTCTCTTGCGAGATGATC
CCGCATTTTCTTGAAAGCTTTGCAGAGGCTAGCAGAATTACCCTCCACGTTGATTGTCTGCGAGGCAAGA
ATGATCATCACCGTAGTGAGAGTGCGTTCAAGGCTCTTGCGGTTGCCATAAGAGAAGCCACCTCGCCCAA
TGGTACCAACGATGTTCCCTCCACCAAAGGTGTTCTTATGTAGTGACACCGATTATTTAAAGCTGCAGCA
TACGATATATATACATGTGTATATATGTATACCTATGAATGTCAGTAAGTATGTATACGAACAGTATGAT
ACTGAAGATGACAAGGTAATGCATCATTCTATACGTGTCATTCTGAACGAGGCGCGCTTTCCTTTTTTCT
TTTTGCTTTTTCTTTTTTTTTCTCTTGAACTCGACGGATCTATGCGGTGTGAAATACCGCACAGATGCGT
AAGGAGAAAATACCGCATCAGGAAATTGTAAACGTTAATATTTTGTTAAAATTCGCGTTAAATTTTTGTT
AAATCAGCTCATTTTTTAACCAATAGGCCGAAATCGGCAAAATCCCTTATAAATCAAAAGAATAGACCGA
GATAGGGT
[37 nt withheld, positions 1549-1585]
AAAGAACGTGGACTCCAACGTCAAAGG
[49 nt withheld, positions 1613-1661]
T
[91 nt withheld, positions 1663-1753]
G
[124 nt withheld, positions 1755-1878]
CGCGCCATTCGCCATTCAGGCTGCGCAACTGTTGGGAAGGGCGATCGGTGCGGGCCTCTTCGCTATTACG
CCAGCTGGCGAAAGGGGGATGTGCTGCAAGGCGATTAAGTTGGGTAACGCCAGGGTTTTCCCAGTCACGA
CGTTGTAAAACGACGGCCAGTGAGCGCGCGTAATACGACTCACTATAGGGCGAATTGGGTACCGGGCCCC
CCCTCGAGTTGCCGCGTGGAGACATCTGTCCAATTTGCCCCTGGCTCTCTGTAAATACCCATATATGAAC
GTTATATATATTGTATATTAATGGCGTATATGTGCCCATGGGAAGTCATAGTAATAGATCTAGGCACGTG
GCTGCAGTGACTCCGCGCAGGGCTGTACCGCCAAGGTAGATAAGAGAGCGGAGCACGTGGGAAAAGAGAG
ATACGGTATGTTACAACAGTCAAAGTAATGAACTTTCGCCCACGTGCGTACATCATTTACTATCTCAGGC
CGCTGCGTTTGGAACTTTACGGCGTTGTAGTTGTAATTGCCATAACTGCCATGCATTTATGTATATATAT
TTTCGTACGTAATGAACATGGTTATGTTATATATTGTTTGCAATCAGAGAGAAGTTGAAGAGGAGAAAAA
AAAAAAGAGAGAGCCGTACCGCAATAAAATGGACCCTTGTCGGTCACGTGAGCAAAAATACTATTGCCGC
CGACGGCCGTAGATAGTAACAAAGGAATAAAAAAAAAAAAAGCGGTAACTCGCGGAAGCATTGCCGATGC
TTACCGAGATTTGCCGCGGATAACCGAACCATCATTGGGGTAGGAAACATTATAAATATTTGATATATAT
AAAGGAAAAAGCTTGATTTGGTCCTGTAATATCCCAGTGTAAACATAAAAATACACACATACCACAATTA
CACTCTCTCATCGACTCAGAATTCATGAAATTCATTTCTACCTTTCTCACTTTTATTTTAGCGGCCGTTT
CTGTCACTGCTAGTTCCGATGAAGATATCGCTCAGGTGCCAGCCGAGGCCATTATTGGATACTTGGATTT
CGGAGGTGATCATGACATAGCTTTTTTACCATTCAGTAACGCTACCGCCAGTGGGCTATTGTTTATCAAC
ACCACTATTGCTGAGGCGGCTGAAAAAGAGCAAAACACCACTTTGGCGAAAAGAGAGGCTGTTGCCGACG
CTTGGCACTGGTTAAATTTGAGACCAGGCCAACCAATGTACAAGAGAGAGGCCAACGCTGATGCTTGGCA
CTGGTTGCAACTCAAGCCAGGCCAACCAATGTACTGAAAAATGACCCTAAACTACTTCTAAACCCTCTCG
ATTTCTTTCACGTTCATACAACACCTAGTTTTATTTATTTTCTTTTCAATCTGAGTAGTTGAGTTTTCGA
TCACTCACATAGAACTATTTTTTGCCATTTAAATAAAGTATTCTCTCAAATGATGCGATACTATAATACT
CTTTGCCATATATTACATTCATTCATAAATAGGCTATGTTTCTATATCCGTTTCCGATTCTGTCTGCAAG
CAAGGTTCCCTATCATTACCGGATTGTTCACTATGGTTGGAGCTCTGGATCCACTAGTTCTAGAGCGGCC
GCCACCGCGGTGGAGCTCCAGCTTTTGTTCCCTTTAGTGAGGGTTAATTGCGCGCTTGGCGTAATCATGG
TCATAGCTGTTTCCTGTGTGAAATTGTTATCCGCTCACAATTCCACACAACATAGGAGCCGGAAGCATAA
AGTGTAAAGCCTGGGGTGCCTAATGAGTGAGGTAACTCACATTAATTGCGTTGCGCTCACTGCCCGCTTT
CCAGTCGGGAAACCTGTCGTGCCAGCTGCATTAATGAATCGGCCAACGCGCGGGGAGAGGCGGTTTGCGT
ATTGGGCGCTCTTCCGCTTCCTCGCTCACTGACTCGCTGCGCTCGGTCGTTCGGCTGCGGCGAGCGGTAT
CAGCTCACTCAAAGGCGGTAATACGGTTATCCACAGAATCAGGGGATAACGCAGGAAAGAACATGTGAGC
AAAAGGCCAGCAAAAGGCCAGGAACCGTAAAAAGGCCGCGTTGCTGGCGTTTTTCCATAGGCTCCGCCCC
CCTGACGAGCATCACAAAAATCGACGCTCAAGTCAGAGGTGGCGAAACCCGACAGGACTATAAAGATACC
AGGCGTTTCCCCCTGGAAGCTCCCTCGTGCGCTCTCCTGTTCCGACCCTGCCGCTTACCGGATACCTGTC
CGCCTTTCTCCCTTCGGGAAGCGTGGCGCTTTCTCATAGCTCACGCTGTAGGTATCTCAGTTCGGTGTAG
GTCGTTCGCTCCAAGCTGGGCTGTGTGCACGAACCCCCCGTTCAGCCCGACCGCTGCGCCTTATCCGGTA
ACTATCGTCTTGAGTCCAACCCGGTAAGACACGACTTATCGCCACTGGCAGCAGCCACTGGTAACAGGAT
TAGCAGAGCGAGGTATGTAGGCGGTGCTACAGAGTTCTTGAAGTGGTGGCCTAACTACGGCTACACTAGA
AGGACAGTATTTGGTATCTGCGCTCTGCTGAAGCCAGTTACCTTCGGAAAAAGAGTTGGTAGCTCTTGAT
CCGGCAAACAAACCACCGCTGGTAGCGGTGGTTTTTTTGTTTGCAAGCAGCAGATTACGCGCAGAAAAAA
AGGATCTCAAGAAGATCCTTTGATCTTTTCTACGGGGTCTGACGCTCAGTGGAACGAAAACTCACGTTAA
GGGATTTTGGTCATGAGATTATCAAAAAGGATCTTCACCTAGATCCTTTTAAATTAAAAATGAAGTTTTA
AATCAATCTAAAGTATATATGAGTAAACTTGGTCTGACAGTTACCAATGCTTAATCAGTGAGGCACCTAT
CTCAGCGATCTGTCTATTTCGTTCATCCATAGTTGCCTGACTCCCCGTCGTGTAGATAACTACGATACGG
GAGGGCTTACCATCTGGCCCCAGTGCTGCAATGATACCGCGAGACCCACGCTCACCGGCTCCAGATTTAT
CAGCAATAAACCAGCCAGCCGGAAGGGCCGAGCGCAGAAGTGGTCCTGCAACTTTATCCGCCTCCATCCA
GTCTATTAATTGTTGCCGGGAAGCTAGAGTAAGTAGTTCGCCAGTTAATAGTTTGCGCAACGTTGTTGCC
ATTGCTACAGGCATCGTGGTGTCACGCTCGTCGTTTGGTATGGCTTCATTCAGCTCCGGTTCCCAACGAT
CAAGGCGAGTTACATGATCCCCCATGTTGTGCAAAAAAGCGGTTAGCTCCTTCGGTCCTCCGATCGTTGT
CAGAAGTAAGTTGGCCGCAGTGTTATCACTCATGGTTATGGCAGCACTGCATAATTCTCTTACTGTCATG
CCATCCGTAAGATGCTTTTCTGTGACTGGTGAGTACTCAACCAAGTCATTCTGAGAATAGTGTATGCGGC
GACCGAGTTGCTCTTGCCCGGCGTCAATACGGGATAATACCGCGCCACATAGCAGAACTTTAAAAGTGCT
CATCATTGGAAAACGTTCTTCGGGGCGAAAACTCTCAAGGATCTTACCGCTGTTGAGATCCAGTTCGATG
TAACCCACTCGTGCACCCAACTGATCTTCAGCATCTTTTACTTTCACCAGCGTTTCTGGGTGAGCAAAAA
CAGGAAGGCAAAATGCCGCAAAAAAGGGAATAAGGGCGACACGGAAATGTTGAATACTCATACTCTTCCT
TTTTCAATATTATTGAAGCATTTATCAGGGTTATTGTCTCATGAGCGGATACATATTTGAATGTATTTAG
AAAAATAAACAAATAGGGGTTCCGCGCACATTTCCCCGAAAAGTGCCACCTGGGTCCTTTTCATCACGTG
CTATAAAAATAATTATAATTTAAATTTTTTAATATAAATATATAAATTAAAAATAGAAAGTAAAAAAAGA
AATTAAAGAAAAAATAGTTTTTGTTTTCCGAAGATGTAAAAGACTCTAGGGGGATCGCCAACAAATACTA
CCTTTTATCTTGCTCTTCCTGCTCTCAGGTATTAATGCCGAATTGTTTCATCTTGTCTGTGTAGAAGACC
ACACACGAAAATCCTGTGATTTTACATTTTACTTATCGTTAATCGAATGTATATCTATTTAATCTGCTTT
TCTTGTCTAATAAATATATATGTAAAGTACGCTTTTTGTTGAAATTTTTTAAACCTTTGTTTATTTTTTT
TTCTTCATTCCGTAACTCTTCTACCTTCTTTATTTACTTTCTAAAATCCAAATACAAAACATAAAAATAA
ATAAACACAGAGTAAATTCCCAAATTATTCCATCATTAAAAGATACGAGGCGCGTGTAAGTTACAGGCAA
GCGATCCGTCCTAAGAAACCATTATTATCATGACATTAACCTATAAAAATAGGCGTATCACGAGGCCCTT
TCGTC
Features (pLannotate 1.2.2; 23 found; start..end, strand, type, name):
    137..186     +  misc_feature   bom (fragment): basis of mobility region from pBR322
    187..267     -  CDS            MRM1 (fragment): MRM1_YEAST - Also known as PET56 From Saccharomyces cerevisiae (strain ATCC 204508 / S288c) (Baker's yeast).
    317..503     +  promoter       HIS3 promoter: S. cerevisiae HIS3
    504..1163    +  CDS            HIS3: imidazoleglycerol-phosphate dehydratase, required for histidine biosynthesis; S. cerevisiae HIS3; yeast auxotrophic marker
   1371..1422    +  misc_feature   bom (fragment): basis of mobility region from pBR322
   1423..1878    -  rep_origin     f1 ori (sequence partly withheld): f1 bacteriophage origin of replication; arrow indicates direction of (+) strand synthesis
   1886..2041    -  CDS            lacZα (fragment): LacZα fragment of β-galactosidase; lacZ fragment
   2049..2067    +  promoter       T7 promoter: promoter for bacteriophage T7 RNA polymerase
   2076..2096    -  misc_feature   MCS (fragment): pBluescript multiple cloning site
   2099..2197    -  CDS            SPL2 (fragment): SPL2_YEAST - Experimental evidence at protein level: Swiss-Prot protein existence level 1. Putative cyclin-dependent kinase (CDK) inhibitor necessary and sufficient for PHO pathway-dependent down-regulation of low- affinity phosphate transport. From Saccharomyces cerevisiae (strain ATCC 204508 / S288c) (Baker's yeast).
   2813..3109    +  CDS            MF(ALPHA)2 (fragment): MFAL2_YEAST - Also known as MF-ALPHA-2, MFAL2. Experimental evidence at protein level: Swiss-Prot protein existence level 1. The active factor is excreted into the culture medium by haploid cells of the alpha mating type and acts on cells of the opposite mating type (type A). It mediates the conjugation process between the two types by inhibiting the initiation of DNA synthesis in type a cells and synchronizing them with type alpha. From Saccharomyces cerevisiae (strain ATCC 204508 / S288c) (Baker's yeast).
   3385..3465    -  CDS            LIF1 (fragment): LIF1_YEAST - Experimental evidence at protein level: Swiss-Prot protein existence level 1. Stabilizes DNL4. Involved in non-homologous repair of DNA double-strand breaks. From Saccharomyces cerevisiae (strain ATCC 204508 / S288c) (Baker's yeast).
   3465..3506    -  misc_feature   MCS (fragment): pBluescript multiple cloning site
   3519..3537    -  promoter       T3 promoter: promoter for bacteriophage T3 RNA polymerase
   3582..3598    -  protein_bind   lac operator: The lac repressor binds to the lac operator to inhibit transcription in E. coli. This inhibition can be relieved by adding lactose or isopropyl-β-D-thiogalactopyranoside (IPTG). lac repressor encoded by lacI
   3606..3636    -  promoter       lac promoter: promoter for the E. coli lac operon
   3651..3672    -  protein_bind   CAP binding site: CAP binding activates transcription in the presence of cAMP. E. coli catabolite activator protein
   3685..3777    -  CDS            lacI (fragment): lac repressor; lacI; The lac repressor binds to the lac operator to inhibit transcription in E. coli. This inhibition can be relieved by adding lactose or isopropyl-β-D-thiogalactopyranoside (IPTG).
   3960..4548    -  rep_origin     ori: high-copy-number ColE1/pMB1/pBR322/pUC origin of replication
   4719..5579    -  CDS            AmpR: β-lactamase; bla; confers resistance to ampicillin, carbenicillin, and related antibiotics
   5580..5684    -  promoter       AmpR promoter: bla
   5721..6224    +  misc_feature   CEN/ARS: S. cerevisiae CEN6 centromere fused to an autonomously replicating sequence
   6293..35      +  CDS            rop (fragment) (across the origin): Rop protein, which maintains plasmids at low copy number; rop
