[The description below was written by a language model from this plasmid's Addgene catalogue record and pLannotate feature annotations shown in this document.]
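Description:
pTCW010 is a yeast expression plasmid built on the pRS413 shuttle backbone, a centromeric vector for Saccharomyces cerevisiae. In yeast it is maintained through a CEN6/ARS element, which gives stable low-copy segregation, and it is selected by complementation of histidine auxotrophy with the HIS3 marker under its own promoter. In E. coli it replicates from a high-copy ColE1/pUC-type origin and is selected with ampicillin through the bla gene. The backbone also retains the f1 phage origin and the pBluescript-derived cloning region, with T7 and T3 promoters, the lac promoter/operator and an interrupted lacZα fragment flanking the insert.

The insert, placed in the multiple cloning site, is the S. cerevisiae MFα2 gene driven by the ARO9 promoter. MFα2 encodes a precursor of the alpha-factor mating pheromone, which is secreted and acts on mating type a cells to arrest them before DNA synthesis. The record describes the ARO9 promoter as inducible by aromatic amino acids, so pheromone output is tied to their presence. The annotation does not label the promoter itself. It does detect the MFα2 coding region, an unannotated stretch of roughly 600 bp upstream of it, and short fragments of the yeast genes SPL2 and LIF1 at the two insert ends. These fragments most likely represent genomic sequence carried along with the amplified promoter and the MFα2 downstream region.

The two depositor sequence records differ by a single nucleotide in length, within the unannotated stretch upstream of MFα2, and have otherwise identical feature maps. The plasmid was made for engineering pheromone-based cell-to-cell communication and synthetic quorum sensing in yeast.
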