Addgene plasmid #83521: pTCW010
Purpose: Aromatic amino acid inducible expression of alpha pheromone in yeast from the mfalpha2 gene
Depositing lab: Claudia Vickers. Depositing organization: University of Queensland. Publication: Engineered quorum sensing using pheromone-mediated cell-to-cell communication in Saccharomyces cerevisiae. Williams TC, Nielsen LK, Vickers CE. ACS Synth Biol. 2013 Mar 15;2(3):136-49. doi: 10.1021/sb300110b. Epub 2013 Jan 7. PubMed 23656437.
Backbone
  Vector backbone: pRS413
  Vector type: Yeast Expression
  Selectable markers: HIS3
Growth in bacteria
  Bacterial resistance: Ampicillin, 100 μg/mL
  Growth temperature: 37°C
  Growth strain: DH5alpha
  Copy number: High Copy
Gene/Insert
  Gene/Insert name: pARO9-mfalpha2
  Species: S. cerevisiae (budding yeast)
  Promoter: pARO9
  Cloning method: Restriction Enzyme; 5′ cloning site unknown (unknown if destroyed); 3′ cloning site unknown (unknown if destroyed)
  Sequencing primers: 5′ M13pUC-Fwd; 3′ M13pUC-Rev
Terms and licenses: Academic/Nonprofit Terms; Industry Terms: Not Available to Industry
How to cite: pTCW010 was a gift from Claudia Vickers (Addgene plasmid # 83521 ; http://n2t.net/addgene:83521 ; RRID:Addgene_83521)
