>Addgene plasmid #83521 | pTCW010 | addgene partial sequence | sequence record 161579 | M13-F20 5'-TGTAAAACGACGGCCAGT-3'
TAGGGCGAATTGGGTACCGGGCCCCCCCTCGAGTTGCCGCGTGGAGACATCTGTCCAATTTGCCCCTGGC
TCTCTGTAAATACCCATATATGAACGTTATATATATTGTATATTAATGGCGTATATGTGCCCATGGGAAG
TCATAGTAATAGATCTAGGCACGTGGCTGCAGTGACTCCGCGCAGGGCTGTACCGCCAAGGTAGATAAGA
GAGCGGAGCACGTGGGAAAAGAGAGATACGGTATGTTACAACAGTCAAAGTAATGAACTTTCGCCCACGT
GCGTACATCATTTACTATCTCAGGCCGCTGCGTTTGGAACTTTACGGCGTTGTAGTTGTAATTGCCATAA
CTGCCATGCATTTATGTATATATATTTTCGTACGTAATGAACATGGTTATGTTATATATTGTTTGCAATC
AGAGAGAAGTTGAAGAGGAGAAAAAAAAAAAGAGAGAGCCGTACCGCAATAAAATGGACCCTTGTCGGTC
ACGTGAGCAAAAATACTATTGCCGCCGACGGCCGTAGATAGTAACAAAGGAATAAAAAAAAAAAAAGCGG
TAACTCGCGGAAGCATTGCCGATGCTTACCGAGATTTGCCGCGGATAACCGAACCATCATTGGGGTAGGA
AACATTATAAATATTTGATATATATAAAGGAAAAAGCTTGATTTGGTCCTGTAATATCCCAGTGTAAACA
TAAAAATACACACATACCACAATTACACTCTCTCATCGACTCAGAATTCATGAAATTCATTTCTACCTTT
CTCACTTTTATTTTAGCGGCCGTTTCTGTCACTGCTAGTTCCGATGAAGATATCGCTCAGGTGCCAGCCG
AGGCCATTATTGGATACTTGGATTTCGGAGGTGATCATGACATAGCTTTTTTACCATTCAGTAACGCTAC
CGCCAGTGGGCTATTGTTTATCAACACCACTATTGCTGAGGCGGCTGAAAAAGAGCAAAACACCACTTTG
GCGAAAAGAGAGGCTGTTGCCGACGCTTGGCACTGGTTAAATTTG
