>Addgene plasmid #83521 | pTCW010 | addgene partial sequence | sequence record 161581 | M13-Rev 5'-CAGGAAACAGCTATGACC-3'
AATTAACCCTCACTAAAGGGAACAAAAGCTGGAGCTCCACCGCGGTGGCGGCCGCTCTAGAACTAGTGGA
TCCAGAGCTCCAACCATAGTGAACAATCCGGTAATGATAGGGAACCTTGCTTGCAGACAGAATCGGAAAC
GGATATAGAAACATAGCCTATTTATGAATGAATGTAATATATGGCAAAGAGTATTATAGTATCGCATCAT
TTGAGAGAATACTTTATTTAAATGGCAAAAAATAGTTCTATGTGAGTGATCGAAAACTCAACTACTCAGA
TTGAAAAGAAAATAAATAAAACTAGGTGTTGTATGAACGTGAAAGAAATCGAGAGGGTTTAGAAGTAGTT
TAGGGTCATTTTTCAGTACATTGGTTGGCCTGGCTTGAGTTGCAACCAGTGCCAAGCATCAGCGTTGGCC
TCTCTCTTGTACATTGGTTGGCCTGGTCTCAAATTTAACCAGTGCCAAGCGTCGGCAACAGCCTCTCTTT
TCGCCAAAGTGGTGTTTTGCTCTTTTTCAGCCGCCTCAGCAATAGTGGTGTTGATAAACAATAGCCCACT
GGCGGTAGCGTTACTGAATGGTAAAAAAGCTATGTCATGATCACCTCCGAAATCCAAGTATCCAATAATG
GCCTCGGCTGGCACCTGAGCGATATCTTCATCGGAACTAGCAGTGACAGAAACGGCCGCTAAAATAAAAG
TGAGAAAGGTAGAAATGAATTTCATGAATTCTGAGTCGATGAGAGAGTGTAATTGTGGTATGTGTGTATT
TTTATGTTTACACTGGGATATTACAGGACCAAATCAAGCTTTTTCCTTTATATATATCAAATATTTATAA
TGTTTCCTACCCCAATGATGGTTCGGTTATCCGCGGCAAATCTCGGTAAGCATCGGCAATGCTTCCGCGA
GTTACCGCTTTTTTTTTTTTTATTCCTTTGTTACTATCTACGGCCGTCGGCGGCAATAGTATTTTTGCTC
ACGTGACCGACAAGGGTCCATTTTATTGCGGTACGGCTCTCTCTTTTTTTTTTT
